Addgene plasmid #213292: GPR84-DuET
Purpose: The DuET construct encodes the named human GPCR engineered with a cleaved hemagglutinin signal peptide, a 5' FLAG and a 3' 1D4 epitope tag optimized for expression in mammalian cells and proteomics studies.
Depositing lab: Thomas Sakmar. Depositing organization: Rockefeller University. Publication: Multiplexed selectivity screening of anti-GPCR antibodies. Dahl L, Kotliar IB, Bendes A, Dodig-Crnkovic T, Fromm S, Elofsson A, Uhlen M, Sakmar TP, Schwenk JM. Sci Adv. 2023 May 3;9(18):eadf9297. doi: 10.1126/sciadv.adf9297. Epub 2023 May 3. PubMed 37134173.
Backbone
  Vector backbone: pcDNA 3.1 (+)
  Vector type: Mammalian Expression
Growth in bacteria
  Bacterial resistance: Ampicillin, 100 μg/mL
  Growth temperature: 37°C
  Growth strain: DH5alpha
  Copy number: High Copy
Gene/Insert
  Gene/Insert name: GPR84 (alt names: G protein-coupled receptor 84; EX33)
  Species: H. sapiens (human)
  Entrez Gene: GPR84 (a.k.a. EX33, GPCR4)
  Promoter: CMV, T7
  Tag / fusion protein: FLAG (N terminal on insert); 1D4 (C terminal on insert)
  Cloning method: Gibson Cloning
Terms and licenses: Academic/Nonprofit Terms; Industry Terms: Not Available to Industry
Depositor comments: Class: A, Family: Orphan. Ensembl ID: ENSG00000139572, Uniprot ID: Q9NQS5
How to cite: GPR84-DuET was a gift from Thomas Sakmar (Addgene plasmid # 213292 ; http://n2t.net/addgene:213292 ; RRID:Addgene_213292)
