[The description below was written by a language model from this plasmid's Addgene catalogue record and pLannotate feature annotations shown in this document.]
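Description:
GPR84-DuET is a mammalian expression plasmid built on the pcDNA 3.1 (+) backbone that carries human GPR84, a class A orphan G protein-coupled receptor annotated as a receptor for medium-chain free fatty acids that signals through a pertussis toxin-sensitive Gi/o pathway. The 6.7 kb plasmid is propagated in E. coli at high copy from a ColE1/pUC-type origin and selected with ampicillin through the β-lactamase gene. It also carries an f1 phage origin. For selection in mammalian cells, an SV40 enhancer/early promoter drives a neomycin phosphotransferase gene followed by an SV40 polyadenylation signal. This is the standard pcDNA3.1 arrangement for G418 selection of stable transfectants. Several short annotated fragments (HIV-1 LTR, ble, lacI, bom) appear to be backbone remnants or annotation matches with no evident functional role here.

The receptor cassette, assembled by Gibson cloning, is transcribed from the human CMV immediate early enhancer and promoter and terminated by the bovine growth hormone polyadenylation signal. A T7 promoter just upstream of the coding region allows in vitro transcription. In the DuET design, the receptor is preceded by a cleavable hemagglutinin signal peptide and an N-terminal FLAG epitope, and it is followed by a C-terminal 1D4 epitope. The feature table detects only the FLAG sequence and the GPR84 open reading frame; the signal peptide and 1D4 tag are described in the catalogue entry but not annotated. The two epitopes at opposite ends of the receptor allow it to be captured and detected independently. The construct is described as optimised for mammalian cell expression and proteomics studies, and the associated work concerns multiplexed selectivity screening of anti-GPCR antibodies.
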