Features (pLannotate 1.2.2; 21 found; start..end, strand, type, name):
    739..843     -  promoter       AmpR promoter: bla
    902..954     -  misc_feature   bom (fragment): basis of mobility region from pBR322
   1109..1488    +  enhancer       CMV enhancer: human cytomegalovirus immediate early enhancer
   1489..1692    +  promoter       CMV promoter: human cytomegalovirus (CMV) immediate early promoter
   1688..1721    +  LTR            5' LTR (truncated) (fragment): truncated 5' long terminal repeat (LTR) from HIV-1
   1737..1755    +  promoter       T7 promoter: promoter for bacteriophage T7 RNA polymerase
   1848..1868    +  CDS            3xFLAG (fragment): three tandem FLAG® epitope tags
   1881..3068    +  CDS            GPR84: GPR84_HUMAN - Also known as EX33. Experimental evidence at transcript level: Swiss-Prot protein existence level 2. Receptor for medium-chain free fatty acid (FFA) with carbon chain lengths of C9 to C14. Capric acid (C10:0), undecanoic acid (C11:0) and lauric acid (C12:0) are the most potent agonists. Not activated by short-chain and long-chain saturated and unsaturated FFAs. Activation by medium-chain free fatty acid is coupled to a pertussis toxin sensitive G(i/o) protein pathway. May have important roles in processes from fatty acid metabolism to regulation of the immune system. From Homo sa
   3199..3423    +  polyA_signal   bGH poly(A) signal: bovine growth hormone polyadenylation signal
   3427..3448    +  promoter       SV40 promoter (fragment): SV40 enhancer and early promoter
   3469..3897    +  rep_origin     f1 ori (sequence partly withheld): f1 bacteriophage origin of replication; arrow indicates direction of (+) strand synthesis
   3911..4240    +  promoter       SV40 promoter: SV40 enhancer and early promoter
   4307..5098    +  CDS            neo: KKA2_KLEPN - Also known as kan, nptII. Experimental evidence at protein level: Swiss-Prot protein existence level 1. Resistance to kanamycin, neomycin, paromomycin, ribostamycin, butirosin and gentamicin B. From Klebsiella pneumoniae.
   5122..5280    +  CDS            ble (fragment): BLE_KLEPN - Experimental evidence at protein level: Swiss-Prot protein existence level 1. Binding protein with a strong affinity to the bleomycin family of antibiotics. Binds to CL990; an antimitotic-antibiotic compound. From Klebsiella pneumoniae.
   5275..5396    +  polyA_signal   SV40 poly(A) signal: SV40 polyadenylation signal
   5469..5485    -  protein_bind   lac operator: The lac repressor binds to the lac operator to inhibit transcription in E. coli. This inhibition can be relieved by adding lactose or isopropyl-β-D-thiogalactopyranoside (IPTG). lac repressor encoded by lacI
   5493..5523    -  promoter       lac promoter: promoter for the E. coli lac operon
   5538..5559    -  protein_bind   CAP binding site: CAP binding activates transcription in the presence of cAMP. E. coli catabolite activator protein
   5572..5664    -  CDS            lacI (fragment): lac repressor; lacI; The lac repressor binds to the lac operator to inhibit transcription in E. coli. This inhibition can be relieved by adding lactose or isopropyl-β-D-thiogalactopyranoside (IPTG).
   5847..6435    -  rep_origin     ori: high-copy-number ColE1/pMB1/pBR322/pUC origin of replication
   6606..738     -  CDS            AmpR (across the origin): β-lactamase; bla; confers resistance to ampicillin, carbenicillin, and related antibiotics
>Addgene plasmid #213292 | GPR84-DuET | addgene full sequence | sequence record 430837 | Addgene NGS Result
TGCTGCAATGATACCGCGAGACCCACGCTCACCGGCTCCAGATTTATCAGCAATAAACCAGCCAGCCGGA
AGGGCCGAGCGCAGAAGTGGTCCTGCAACTTTATCCGCCTCCATCCAGTCTATTAATTGTTGCCGGGAAG
CTAGAGTAAGTAGTTCGCCAGTTAATAGTTTGCGCAACGTTGTTGCCATTGCTACAGGCATCGTGGTGTC
ACGCTCGTCGTTTGGTATGGCTTCATTCAGCTCCGGTTCCCAACGATCAAGGCGAGTTACATGATCCCCC
ATGTTGTGCAAAAAAGCGGTTAGCTCCTTCGGTCCTCCGATCGTTGTCAGAAGTAAGTTGGCCGCAGTGT
TATCACTCATGGTTATGGCAGCACTGCATAATTCTCTTACTGTCATGCCATCCGTAAGATGCTTTTCTGT
GACTGGTGAGTACTCAACCAAGTCATTCTGAGAATAGTGTATGCGGCGACCGAGTTGCTCTTGCCCGGCG
TCAATACGGGATAATACCGCGCCACATAGCAGAACTTTAAAAGTGCTCATCATTGGAAAACGTTCTTCGG
GGCGAAAACTCTCAAGGATCTTACCGCTGTTGAGATCCAGTTCGATGTAACCCACTCGTGCACCCAACTG
ATCTTCAGCATCTTTTACTTTCACCAGCGTTTCTGGGTGAGCAAAAACAGGAAGGCAAAATGCCGCAAAA
AAGGGAATAAGGGCGACACGGAAATGTTGAATACTCATACTCTTCCTTTTTCAATATTATTGAAGCATTT
ATCAGGGTTATTGTCTCATGAGCGGATACATATTTGAATGTATTTAGAAAAATAAACAAATAGGGGTTCC
GCGCACATTTCCCCGAAAAGTGCCACCTGACGTCGACGGATCGGGAGATCTCCCGATCCCCTATGGTGCA
CTCTCAGTACAATCTGCTCTGATGCCGCATAGTTAAGCCAGTATCTGCTCCCTGCTTGTGTGTTGGAGGT
CGCTGAGTAGTGCGCGAGCAAAATTTAAGCTACAACAAGGCAAGGCTTGACCGACATTTGCATGAAGAAT
CTGCTTAGGGTTAGGCGTTTTGCGCTGCTTCGCGATGTACGGGCCAGATATACGCGTTGACATTGATTAT
TGACTAGTTATTAATAGTAATCAATTACGGGGTCATTAGTTCATAGCCCATATATGGAGTTCCGCGTTAC
ATAACTTACGGTAAATGGCCCGCCTGGCTGACCGCCCAACGACCCCCGCCCATTGACGTCAATAATGACG
TATGTTCCCATAGTAACGCCAATAGGGACTTTCCATTGACGTCAATGGGTGGAGTATTTACGGTAAACTG
CCCACTTGGCAGTACATCAAGTGTATCATATGCCAAGTACGCCCCCTATTGACGTCAATGACGGTAAATG
GCCCGCCTGGCATTATGCCCAGTACATGACCTTATGGGACTTTCCTACTTGGCAGTACATCTACGTATTA
GTCATCGCTATTACCATGGTGATGCGGTTTTGGCAGTACATCAATGGGCGTGGATAGCGGTTTGACTCAC
GGGGATTTCCAAGTCTCCACCCCATTGACGTCAATGGGAGTTTGTTTTGGCACCAAAATCAACGGGACTT
TCCAAAATGTCGTAACAACTCCGCCCCATTGACGCAAATGGGCGGTAGGCGTGTACGGTGGGAGGTCTAT
ATAAGCAGAGCTCTCTGGCTAACTAGAGAACCCACTGCTTACTGGCTTATCGAAATTAATACGACTCACT
ATAGGGAGACCCAAGCTGGCTAGCGTTTAAACTTAAGCTTAGCGCCACCATGAAGACGATCATCGCCCTG
AGCTACATCTTCTGCCTGGTATTCGCCGACTACAAGGACGATGATGACGCCAGCATCGATATGTGGAATT
CTTCAGACGCCAATTTTAGCTGCTACCACGAAAGCGTGCTGGGGTACCGATATGTCGCCGTTTCTTGGGG
CGTGGTGGTCGCCGTGACAGGTACCGTTGGGAATGTTCTCACCTTGTTGGCACTGGCAATCCAGCCGAAG
CTGAGAACAAGGTTCAACCTGCTTATAGCCAACCTCACTCTGGCTGATCTGCTGTACTGCACTCTGCTGC
AGCCTTTTTCTGTGGACACATACCTGCATTTGCACTGGCGGACAGGAGCCACATTTTGCCGGGTGTTCGG
CCTCTTGCTCTTCGCCTCCAACTCCGTGTCCATCTTGACACTTTGTCTTATCGCATTGGGGCGCTACCTG
CTTATTGCCCACCCCAAGCTGTTCCCCCAAGTCTTCTCTGCCAAAGGAATCGTCCTGGCACTTGTGTCAA
CTTGGGTCGTGGGGGTAGCGTCTTTCGCCCCACTGTGGCCTATCTACATTCTCGTGCCCGTGGTCTGTAC
CTGTTCATTTGACAGGATTCGGGGCAGACCATACACAACAATCCTGATGGGCATCTACTTTGTCCTTGGG
CTTAGCTCCGTTGGTATCTTTTATTGTCTCATCCACAGACAAGTGAAACGGGCTGCCCAGGCCCTTGACC
AGTACAAACTGAGGCAGGCTTCTATTCACTCCAACCACGTGGCCCGCACAGATGAGGCAATGCCAGGCCG
ATTTCAGGAGCTCGACTCACGCCTTGCCAGCGGCGGGCCTTCCGAAGGAATCTCTTCCGAACCAGTATCA
GCCGCGACAACCCAGACGCTTGAAGGAGACTCTTCTGAGGTCGGTGACCAGATTAACAGCAAGCGAGCCA
AACAGATGGCTGAGAAGAGCCCGCCTGAAGCCTCCGCTAAGGCCCAGCCCATTAAAGGCGCCAGAAGGGC
CCCCGACTCCTCCAGCGAGTTTGGTAAAGTGACACGCATGTGTTTCGCTGTCTTTCTCTGCTTTGCTCTG
AGTTATATCCCCTTCTTGCTTTTGAATATTCTGGACGCTAGAGTCCAGGCACCGCGCGTTGTTCACATGC
TGGCCGCAAACCTGACATGGCTGAACGGGTGCATCAACCCCGTCTTGTATGCAGCCATGAACCGGCAATT
CAGGCAGGCCTATGGGTCTATTCTGAAGCGCGGACCCCGCTCTTTCCATCGCCTGCACATCGATACCGGT
GGACGCACCGGTGAATTCGATGAGGCCAGCACCACCGTGTCTAAGACCGAGACTTCTCAGGTGGCCCCTG
CCTAACTCGAGTCTAGAGGGCCCGTTTAAACCCGCTGATCAGCCTCGACTGTGCCTTCTAGTTGCCAGCC
ATCTGTTGTTTGCCCCTCCCCCGTGCCTTCCTTGACCCTGGAAGGTGCCACTCCCACTGTCCTTTCCTAA
TAAAATGAGGAAATTGCATCGCATTGTCTGAGTAGGTGTCATTCTATTCTGGGGGGTGGGGTGGGGCAGG
ACAGCAAGGGGGAGGATTGGGAAGACAATAGCAGGCATGCTGGGGATGCGGTGGGCTCTATGGCTTCTGA
GGCGGAAAGAACCAGCTGGGGCTCTAGGGGGTATCCCC
[124 nt withheld, positions 3469-3592]
C
[91 nt withheld, positions 3594-3684]
A
[49 nt withheld, positions 3686-3734]
CCTTTGACGTTGGAGTCCACGTTCTTT
[37 nt withheld, positions 3762-3798]
ACCCTATCTCGGTCTATTCTTTTGATTTATAAGGGATTTTGCCGATTTCGGCCTATTGGTTAAAAAATGA
GCTGATTTAACAAAAATTTAACGCGAATTAATTCTGTGGAATGTGTGTCAGTTAGGGTGTGGAAAGTCCC
CAGGCTCCCCAGCAGGCAGAAGTATGCAAAGCATGCATCTCAATTAGTCAGCAACCAGGTGTGGAAAGTC
CCCAGGCTCCCCAGCAGGCAGAAGTATGCAAAGCATGCATCTCAATTAGTCAGCAACCATAGTCCCGCCC
CTAACTCCGCCCATCCCGCCCCTAACTCCGCCCAGTTCCGCCCATTCTCCGCCCCATGGCTGACTAATTT
TTTTTATTTATGCAGAGGCCGAGGCCGCCTCTGCCTCTGAGCTATTCCAGAAGTAGTGAGGAGGCTTTTT
TGGAGGCCTAGGCTTTTGCAAAAAGCTCCCGGGAGCTTGTATATCCATTTTCGGATCTGATCAAGAGACA
GGATGAGGATCGTTTCGCATGATTGAACAAGATGGATTGCACGCAGGTTCTCCGGCCGCTTGGGTGGAGA
GGCTATTCGGCTATGACTGGGCACAACAGACAATCGGCTGCTCTGATGCCGCCGTGTTCCGGCTGTCAGC
GCAGGGGCGCCCGGTTCTTTTTGTCAAGACCGACCTGTCCGGTGCCCTGAATGAACTGCAGGACGAGGCA
GCGCGGCTATCGTGGCTGGCCACGACGGGCGTTCCTTGCGCAGCTGTGCTCGACGTTGTCACTGAAGCGG
GAAGGGACTGGCTGCTATTGGGCGAAGTGCCGGGGCAGGATCTCCTGTCATCTCACCTTGCTCCTGCCGA
GAAAGTATCCATCATGGCTGATGCAATGCGGCGGCTGCATACGCTTGATCCGGCTACCTGCCCATTCGAC
CACCAAGCGAAACATCGCATCGAGCGAGCACGTACTCGGATGGAAGCCGGTCTTGTCGATCAGGATGATC
TGGACGAAGAGCATCAGGGGCTCGCGCCAGCCGAACTGTTCGCCAGGCTCAAGGCGCGCATGCCCGACGG
CGAGGATCTCGTCGTGACCCATGGCGATGCCTGCTTGCCGAATATCATGGTGGAAAATGGCCGCTTTTCT
GGATTCATCGACTGTGGCCGGCTGGGTGTGGCGGACCGCTATCAGGACATAGCGTTGGCTACCCGTGATA
TTGCTGAAGAGCTTGGCGGCGAATGGGCTGACCGCTTCCTCGTGCTTTACGGTATCGCCGCTCCCGATTC
GCAGCGCATCGCCTTCTATCGCCTTCTTGACGAGTTCTTCTGAGCGGGACTCTGGGGTTCGAAATGACCG
ACCAAGCGACGCCCAACCTGCCATCACGAGATTTCGATTCCACCGCCGCCTTCTATGAAAGGTTGGGCTT
CGGAATCGTTTTCCGGGACGCCGGCTGGATGATCCTCCAGCGCGGGGATCTCATGCTGGAGTTCTTCGCC
CACCCCAACTTGTTTATTGCAGCTTATAATGGTTACAAATAAAGCAATAGCATCACAAATTTCACAAATA
AAGCATTTTTTTCACTGCATTCTAGTTGTGGTTTGTCCAAACTCATCAATGTATCTTATCATGTCTGTAT
ACCGTCGACCTCTAGCTAGAGCTTGGCGTAATCATGGTCATAGCTGTTTCCTGTGTGAAATTGTTATCCG
CTCACAATTCCACACAACATACGAGCCGGAAGCATAAAGTGTAAAGCCTGGGGTGCCTAATGAGTGAGCT
AACTCACATTAATTGCGTTGCGCTCACTGCCCGCTTTCCAGTCGGGAAACCTGTCGTGCCAGCTGCATTA
ATGAATCGGCCAACGCGCGGGGAGAGGCGGTTTGCGTATTGGGCGCTCTTCCGCTTCCTCGCTCACTGAC
TCGCTGCGCTCGGTCGTTCGGCTGCGGCGAGCGGTATCAGCTCACTCAAAGGCGGTAATACGGTTATCCA
CAGAATCAGGGGATAACGCAGGAAAGAACATGTGAGCAAAAGGCCAGCAAAAGGCCAGGAACCGTAAAAA
GGCCGCGTTGCTGGCGTTTTTCCATAGGCTCCGCCCCCCTGACGAGCATCACAAAAATCGACGCTCAAGT
CAGAGGTGGCGAAACCCGACAGGACTATAAAGATACCAGGCGTTTCCCCCTGGAAGCTCCCTCGTGCGCT
CTCCTGTTCCGACCCTGCCGCTTACCGGATACCTGTCCGCCTTTCTCCCTTCGGGAAGCGTGGCGCTTTC
TCATAGCTCACGCTGTAGGTATCTCAGTTCGGTGTAGGTCGTTCGCTCCAAGCTGGGCTGTGTGCACGAA
CCCCCCGTTCAGCCCGACCGCTGCGCCTTATCCGGTAACTATCGTCTTGAGTCCAACCCGGTAAGACACG
ACTTATCGCCACTGGCAGCAGCCACTGGTAACAGGATTAGCAGAGCGAGGTATGTAGGCGGTGCTACAGA
GTTCTTGAAGTGGTGGCCTAACTACGGCTACACTAGAAGAACGGTATTTGGTATCTGCGCTCTGCTGAAG
CCAGTTACCTTCGGAAAAAGAGTTGGTAGCTCTTGATCCGGCAAACAAACCACCGCTGGTAGCGGTGGTT
TTTTTGTTTGCAAGCAGCAGATTACGCGCAGAAAAAAAGGATCTCAAGAAGATCCTTTGATCTTTTCTAC
GGGGTCTGACGCTCAGTGGAACGAAAACTCACGTTAAGGGATTTTGGTCATGAGATTATCAAAAAGGATC
TTCACCTAGATCCTTTTAAATTAAAAATGAAGTTTTAAATCAATCTAAAGTATATATGAGTAAACTTGGT
CTGACAGTTACCAATGCTTAATCAGTGAGGCACCTATCTCAGCGATCTGTCTATTTCGTTCATCCATAGT
TGCCTGACTCCCCGTCGTGTAGATAACTACGATACGGGAGGGCTTACCATCTGGCCCCAG
